Addgene plasmid #25737: pSLIK-Hygro
Purpose: (Empty Backbone) 3rd generation Lentiviral vector for Tet-based inducible shRNA or cDNA expression, constitutive Hygromycin resistance gene coexpression.
Depositing lab: Iain Fraser. Depositing organization: California Institute of Technology. Publication: A single lentiviral vector platform for microRNA-based conditional RNA interference and coordinated transgene expression. Shin KJ, Wall EA, Zavzavadjian JR, Santat LA, Liu J, Hwang JI, Rebres R, Roach T, Seaman W, Simon MI, Fraser ID. Proc Natl Acad Sci U S A. 2006 Sep 12. 103(37):13759-64. 10.1073/pnas.0606179103 PubMed 16945906.
Backbone
  Vector backbone: pSLIK
  Backbone manufacturer: Iain Fraser
  Backbone size (bp): 13918
  Vector type: Mammalian Expression, Lentiviral, RNAi
  Selectable markers: Hygromycin
Growth in bacteria
  Bacterial resistance: Chloramphenicol and Ampicillin, 25 & 100 μg/mL
  Growth temperature: 37°C
  Growth strain: ccdB Survival
  Growth instructions: DB3.1 (ccdB survival)
  Copy number: Unknown
Gene/Insert
  Gene/Insert name: None
  Cloning method: Gateway Cloning; 5′ cloning site attR1 (not destroyed); 3′ cloning site attR2 (not destroyed)
  Sequencing primers: 5′ CMV-F; 3′ hUBCpro-R
Resource information
  A portion of this plasmid was derived from a plasmid made by: rtTA3- Atze Das, University of Amsterdam; pDS cassette- Invitrogen
Terms and licenses: Academic/Nonprofit Terms; Industry Terms: Not Available to Industry
Depositor comments: Parent lentivector, co-expression of Hygromycin selection gene
How to cite: pSLIK-Hygro was a gift from Iain Fraser (Addgene plasmid # 25737 ; http://n2t.net/addgene:25737 ; RRID:Addgene_25737)
