[The description below was written by a language model from this plasmid's Addgene catalogue record and pLannotate feature annotations shown in this document.]
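Description:
pSLIK-Hygro is an empty third-generation lentiviral Gateway destination vector of about 13.9 kb, designed for tetracycline-inducible expression of microRNA-based shRNAs or cDNAs in mammalian cells, with constitutive co-expression of a hygromycin resistance gene. In bacteria it replicates from a high-copy ColE1/pUC-type origin and carries AmpR. The Gateway cassette adds chloramphenicol resistance, so the empty backbone is selected on both antibiotics. Because that cassette also encodes the ccdB toxin, the unrecombined vector must be propagated in a ccdB-tolerant strain. The backbone outside the viral region also contains an f1 origin and an SV40/EM7-driven bleomycin/Zeocin resistance cassette.

The lentiviral genome is transcribed from a CMV enhancer/promoter fused to a truncated HIV-1 5' LTR, which makes packaging Tat-independent. This is followed by the Ψ packaging signal with a gag fragment, the RRE and the cPPT/CTS. Downstream lies the attR1–CmR–ccdB–attR2 cassette. An LR reaction with an entry clone replaces it with the user's payload, and loss of ccdB counterselects against unrecombined vector. No Tet-responsive promoter is annotated in the backbone, so the inducible promoter and shRNA or cDNA unit are presumably supplied by the entry clone, although the record does not say so.

After attR2, a human ubiquitin C promoter drives a bicistronic transcript encoding the rtTA3 reverse transactivator, an EMCV IRES and HygR. Transduced cells can therefore be selected with hygromycin and already carry the doxycycline-responsive activator, giving a single-vector inducible system. A WPRE enhances transcript expression, and the cassette ends with a truncated 3' LTR and a bGH polyadenylation signal.
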