Features (pLannotate 1.2.2; 44 found; start..end, strand, type, name):
     31..83      -  misc_feature   bom (fragment): basis of mobility region from pBR322
    238..617     +  enhancer       CMV enhancer: human cytomegalovirus immediate early enhancer
    618..817     +  promoter       CMV promoter: human cytomegalovirus (CMV) immediate early promoter
    835..1015    +  LTR            5' LTR (truncated): truncated 5' long terminal repeat (LTR) from HIV-1
   1062..1187    +  misc_feature   HIV-1 Ψ: packaging signal of human immunodeficiency virus type 1
   1171..1534    +  CDS            HIV-1 gag (fragment): gag protein from human immunodeficiency virus 1; gag
   1680..1913    +  misc_feature   RRE: The Rev response element (RRE) of HIV-1 allows for Rev-dependent mRNA export from the nucleus to the cytoplasm.
   2290..2390    +  CDS            Rev (fragment): human immunodeficiency virus 1 (HIV-1) Rev protein; rev; enhances nuclear export of unspliced and incompletely spliced viral mRNAs
   2440..2557    +  misc_feature   cPPT/CTS: central polypurine tract and central termination sequence of HIV-1
   2614..2738    +  protein_bind   attR1: mutant version of attR; recombination site for the Gateway® LR reaction LR Clonase™
   2763..2793    +  promoter       lac UV5 promoter: E. coli lac promoter with an "up" mutation
   2817..2846    +  promoter       cat promoter (fragment): promoter of the E. coli cat gene encoding chloramphenicol acetyltransferase
   2847..3506    +  CDS            CmR: chloramphenicol acetyltransferase; cat; confers resistance to chloramphenicol
   3685..3843    +  CDS            ccdA (fragment): CCDA_ECO57 - Also known as H, letA. Experimental evidence at protein level: Swiss-Prot protein existence level 1. Antitoxin component of a type II toxin-antitoxin (TA) system which inhibits the post-segregational killing (PSK) of plasmid-free cells, also referred to as a plasmid addiction system. Binds to and blocks the activity of CcdB; will also remove bound CcdB protein from the CcdB-GyrA complex by forming a CcdA-CcdB complex, a process termed rejuvenation. Functions as a transcriptional corepressor for the ccdAB operon, repression also requires CcdB (By similarity). From Escherichia coli
   3848..4150    +  CDS            ccdB: CCDB_ECOLI - Also known as G, letB, letD. Experimental evidence at protein level: Swiss-Prot protein existence level 1. Toxic component of a type II toxin-antitoxin (TA) system, functioning in plasmid maintainence. Responsible for the post- segregational killing (PSK) of plasmid-free cells, also referred to as a plasmid addiction system. Half-life of over 2 hours. Cell killing by CcdB is accompanied by filamentation, defects in chromosome and plasmid segregation, defects in cell division, formation of anucleate cells, decreased DNA synthesis and plasmid loss. Interferes with the activity of DN
   4194..4318    -  protein_bind   attR2: mutant version of attR; recombination site for the Gateway® LR reaction LR Clonase™
   4368..5579    +  promoter       UbC promoter: human ubiquitin C promoter
   5644..5696    +  misc_feature   MCS (fragment): multiple cloning site
   5704..6401    +  CDS            rtTA3 (fragment): reverse tetracycline transactivator 3 activates expression from Tet-responsive promoters in the presence of doxycycline
   6331..6441    +  CDS            VP48: 3 tandem repeats of the minimal activation domain of herpes simplex virus VP16 (Cheng et al., 2013)
   6599..7061    +  misc_feature   IRES: internal ribosome entry site (IRES) of the encephalomyocarditis virus (EMCV)
   7119..8139    +  CDS            HygR (fragment): aminoglycoside phosphotransferase from E. coli; aph(4)-Ia; confers resistance to hygromycin
   8157..8435    +  CDS            yokD (fragment): YOKD_BACSU - Experimental evidence at protein level: Swiss-Prot protein existence level 1. May contribute to antibiotic resistance. From Bacillus subtilis (strain 168).
   8465..8548    +  CDS            large T antigen (fragment): large T antigen from SV40 (simian virus 40)
   8582..8605    +  misc_feature   MCS (fragment): pBluescript multiple cloning site
   8605..9193    +  misc_feature   WPRE: woodchuck hepatitis virus posttranscriptional regulatory element
   9194..9213    +  misc_feature   MCS (fragment): pBluescript multiple cloning site
   9215..9715    +  CDS            nef (fragment): NEF_HV1LA - Experimental evidence at protein level: Swiss-Prot protein existence level 1. Extracellular Nef protein targets CD4(+) T-lymphocytes for apoptosis by interacting with CXCR4 surface receptors. From Human immunodeficiency virus type 1 group M subtype B (isolate Lai) (HIV-1).
   9722..9902    +  LTR            5' LTR (truncated): truncated 5' long terminal repeat (LTR) from HIV-1
   9934..10158   +  polyA_signal   bGH poly(A) signal: bovine growth hormone polyadenylation signal
  10162..10183   +  promoter       SV40 promoter (fragment): SV40 enhancer and early promoter
  10204..10632   +  rep_origin     f1 ori (sequence partly withheld): f1 bacteriophage origin of replication; arrow indicates direction of (+) strand synthesis
  10646..10975   +  promoter       SV40 promoter: SV40 enhancer and early promoter
  11023..11070   +  promoter       EM7 promoter: synthetic bacterial promoter&nbsp
  11089..11463   +  CDS            BleoR: antibiotic-binding protein; Sh ble from Streptoalloteichus hindustanus; confers resistance to bleomycin, phleomycin, and Zeocin™
  11473..11598   +  CDS            ble (fragment): BLE_KLEPN - Experimental evidence at protein level: Swiss-Prot protein existence level 1. Binding protein with a strong affinity to the bleomycin family of antibiotics. Binds to CL990; an antimitotic-antibiotic compound. From Klebsiella pneumoniae.
  11593..11714   +  polyA_signal   SV40 poly(A) signal: SV40 polyadenylation signal
  11785..11807   -  protein_bind   lac operator (fragment): The lac repressor binds to the lac operator to inhibit transcription in E. coli. This inhibition can be relieved by adding lactose or isopropyl-β-D-thiogalactopyranoside (IPTG). lac repressor encoded by lacI
  11811..11841   -  promoter       lac promoter: promoter for the E. coli lac operon
  11856..11877   -  protein_bind   CAP binding site: CAP binding activates transcription in the presence of cAMP. E. coli catabolite activator protein
  11890..11982   -  CDS            lacI (fragment): lac repressor; lacI; The lac repressor binds to the lac operator to inhibit transcription in E. coli. This inhibition can be relieved by adding lactose or isopropyl-β-D-thiogalactopyranoside (IPTG).
  12165..12753   -  rep_origin     ori: high-copy-number ColE1/pMB1/pBR322/pUC origin of replication
  12924..13784   -  CDS            AmpR: β-lactamase; bla; confers resistance to ampicillin, carbenicillin, and related antibiotics
  13785..13889   -  promoter       AmpR promoter: bla
>Addgene plasmid #25737 | pSLIK-Hygro | addgene full sequence | sequence record 202030 | Addgene NGS Result
GTCGACGGATCGGGAGATCTCCCGATCCCCTATGGTGCACTCTCAGTACAATCTGCTCTGATGCCGCATA
GTTAAGCCAGTATCTGCTCCCTGCTTGTGTGTTGGAGGTCGCTGAGTAGTGCGCGAGCAAAATTTAAGCT
ACAACAAGGCAAGGCTTGACCGACAATTGCATGAAGAATCTGCTTAGGGTTAGGCGTTTTGCGCTGCTTC
GCGATGTACGGGCCAGATATACGCGTTGACATTGATTATTGACTAGTTATTAATAGTAATCAATTACGGG
GTCATTAGTTCATAGCCCATATATGGAGTTCCGCGTTACATAACTTACGGTAAATGGCCCGCCTGGCTGA
CCGCCCAACGACCCCCGCCCATTGACGTCAATAATGACGTATGTTCCCATAGTAACGCCAATAGGGACTT
TCCATTGACGTCAATGGGTGGAGTATTTACGGTAAACTGCCCACTTGGCAGTACATCAAGTGTATCATAT
GCCAAGTACGCCCCCTATTGACGTCAATGACGGTAAATGGCCCGCCTGGCATTATGCCCAGTACATGACC
TTATGGGACTTTCCTACTTGGCAGTACATCTACGTATTAGTCATCGCTATTACCATGGTGATGCGGTTTT
GGCAGTACATCAATGGGCGTGGATAGCGGTTTGACTCACGGGGATTTCCAAGTCTCCACCCCATTGACGT
CAATGGGAGTTTGTTTTGGCACCAAAATCAACGGGACTTTCCAAAATGTCGTAACAACTCCGCCCCATTG
ACGCAAATGGGCGGTAGGCGTGTACGGTGGGAGGTCTATATAAGCAGCGCGTTTTGCCTGTACTGGGTCT
CTCTGGTTAGACCAGATCTGAGCCTGGGAGCTCTCTGGCTAACTAGGGAACCCACTGCTTAAGCCTCAAT
AAAGCTTGCCTTGAGTGCTTCAAGTAGTGTGTGCCCGTCTGTTGTGTGACTCTGGTAACTAGAGATCCCT
CAGACCCTTTTAGTCAGTGTGGAAAATCTCTAGCAGTGGCGCCCGAACAGGGACTTGAAAGCGAAAGGGA
AACCAGAGGAGCTCTCTCGACGCAGGACTCGGCTTGCTGAAGCGCGCACGGCAAGAGGCGAGGGGCGGCG
ACTGGTGAGTACGCCAAAAATTTTGACTAGCGGAGGCTAGAAGGAGAGAGATGGGTGCGAGAGCGTCAGT
ATTAAGCGGGGGAGAATTAGATCGCGATGGGAAAAAATTCGGTTAAGGCCAGGGGGAAAGAAAAAATATA
AATTAAAACATATAGTATGGGCAAGCAGGGAGCTAGAACGATTCGCAGTTAATCCTGGCCTGTTAGAAAC
ATCAGAAGGCTGTAGACAAATACTGGGACAGCTACAACCATCCCTTCAGACAGGATCAGAAGAACTTAGA
TCATTATATAATACAGTAGCAACCCTCTATTGTGTGCATCAAAGGATAGAGATAAAAGACACCAAGGAAG
CTTTAGACAAGATAGAGGAAGAGCAAAACAAAAGTAAGACCACCGCACAGCAAGCGGCCGCTGATCTTCA
GACCTGGAGGAGGAGATATGAGGGACAATTGGAGAAGTGAATTATATAAATATAAAGTAGTAAAAATTGA
ACCATTAGGAGTAGCACCCACCAAGGCAAAGAGAAGAGTGGTGCAGAGAGAAAAAAGAGCAGTGGGAATA
GGAGCTTTGTTCCTTGGGTTCTTGGGAGCAGCAGGAAGCACTATGGGCGCAGCGTCAATGACGCTGACGG
TACAGGCCAGACAATTATTGTCTGGTATAGTGCAGCAGCAGAACAATTTGCTGAGGGCTATTGAGGCGCA
ACAGCATCTGTTGCAACTCACAGTCTGGGGCATCAAGCAGCTCCAGGCAAGAATCCTGGCTGTGGAAAGA
TACCTAAAGGATCAACAGCTCCTGGGGATTTGGGGTTGCTCTGGAAAACTCATTTGCACCACTGCTGTGC
CTTGGAATGCTAGTTGGAGTAATAAATCTCTGGAACAGATTTGGAATCACACGACCTGGATGGAGTGGGA
CAGAGAAATTAACAATTACACAAGCTTAATACACTCCTTAATTGAAGAATCGCAAAACCAGCAAGAAAAG
AATGAACAAGAATTATTGGAATTAGATAAATGGGCAAGTTTGTGGAATTGGTTTAACATAACAAATTGGC
TGTGGTATATAAAATTATTCATAATGATAGTAGGAGGCTTGGTAGGTTTAAGAATAGTTTTTGCTGTACT
TTCTATAGTGAATAGAGTTAGGCAGGGATATTCACCATTATCGTTTCAGACCCACCTCCCAACCCCGAGG
GGACCCGACAGGCCCGAAGGAATAGAAGAAGAAGGTGGAGAGAGAGACAGAGACAGATCCATTCGATTAG
TGAACGGATCGGCACTGCGTGCGCCAATTCTGCAGACAAATGGCAGTATTCATCCACAATTTTAAAAGAA
AAGGGGGGATTGGGGGGTACAGTGCAGGGGAAAGAATAGTAGACATAATAGCAACAGACATACAAACTAA
AGAATTACAAAAACAAATTACAAAAATTCAAAATTTTCGGGTTTATTACAGGGACAGCAGAGATCCAGTT
TGGTTAATTCTAGACAGTTATCAACAAGTTTGTACAAAAAAGCTGAACGAGAAACGTAAAATGATATAAA
TATCAATATATTAAATTAGATTTTGCATAAAAAACAGACTACATAATACTGTAAAACACAACATATCCAG
TCACTATGGCGGCCGCATTAGGCACCCCAGGCTTTACACTTTATGCTTCCGGCTCGTATAATGTGTGGAT
TTTGAGTTAGGATCCGTCGAGATTTTCAGGAGCTAAGGAAGCTAAAATGGAGAAAAAAATCACTGGATAT
ACCACCGTTGATATATCCCAATGGCATCGTAAAGAACATTTTGAGGCATTTCAGTCAGTTGCTCAATGTA
CCTATAACCAGACCGTTCAGCTGGATATTACGGCCTTTTTAAAGACCGTAAAGAAAAATAAGCACAAGTT
TTATCCGGCCTTTATTCACATTCTTGCCCGCCTGATGAATGCTCATCCGGAATTCCGTATGGCAATGAAA
GACGGTGAGCTGGTGATATGGGATAGTGTTCACCCTTGTTACACCGTTTTCCATGAGCAAACTGAAACGT
TTTCATCGCTCTGGAGTGAATACCACGACGATTTCCGGCAGTTTCTACACATATATTCGCAAGATGTGGC
GTGTTACGGTGAAAACCTGGCCTATTTCCCTAAAGGGTTTATTGAGAATATGTTTTTCGTCTCAGCCAAT
CCCTGGGTGAGTTTCACCAGTTTTGATTTAAACGTGGCCAATATGGACAACTTCTTCGCCCCCGTTTTCA
CCATGGGCAAATATTATACGCAAGGCGACAAGGTGCTGATGCCGCTGGCGATTCAGGTTCATCATGCCGT
TTGTGATGGCTTCCATGTCGGCAGAATGCTTAATGAATTACAACAGTACTGCGATGAGTGGCAGGGCGGG
GCGTAAAGATCTGGATCCGGCTTACTAAAAGCCAGATAACAGTATGCGTATTTGCGCGCTGATTTTTGCG
GTATAAGAATATATACTGATATGTATACCCGAAGTATGTCAAAAAGAGGTATGCTATGAAGCAGCGTATT
ACAGTGACAGTTGACAGCGACAGCTATCAGTTGCTCAAGGCATATATGATGTCAATATCTCCGGTCTGGT
AAGCACAACCATGCAGAATGAAGCCCGTCGTCTGCGTGCCGAACGCTGGAAAGCGGAAAATCAGGAAGGG
ATGGCTGAGGTCGCCCGGTTTATTGAAATGAACGGCTCTTTTGCTGACGAGAACAGGGGCTGGTGAAATG
CAGTTTAAGGTTTACACCTATAAAAGAGAGAGCCGTTATCGTCTGTTTGTGGATGTACAGAGTGATATTA
TTGACACGCCCGGGCGACGGATGGTGATCCCCCTGGCCAGTGCACGTCTGCTGTCAGATAAAGTCTCCCG
TGAACTTTACCCGGTGGTGCATATCGGGGATGAAAGCTGGCGCATGATGACCACCGATATGGCCAGTGTG
CCGGTCTCCGTTATCGGGGAAGAAGTGGCTGATCTCAGCCACCGCGAAAATGACATCAAAAACGCCATTA
ACCTGATGTTCTGGGGAATATAAATGTCAGGCTCCCTTATACACAGCCAGTCTGCAGGTCGACCATAGTG
ACTGGATATGTTGTGTTTTACAGTATTATGTAGTCTGTTTTTTATGCAAAATCTAATTTAATATATTGAT
ATTTATATCATTTTACGTTTCTCGTTCAGCTTTCTTGTACAAAGTGGTTGATAACATCTCGAGCCATAAA
GATGGTTAATTAACCCACCCAAGATCTGGCCTCCGCGCCGGGTTTTGGCGCCTCCCGCGGGCGCCCCCCT
CCTCACGGCGAGCGCTGCCACGTCAGACGAAGGGCGCAGCGAGCGTCCTGATCCTTCCGCCCGGACGCTC
AGGACAGCGGCCCGCTGCTCATAAGACTCGGCCTTAGAACCCCAGTATCAGCAGAAGGACATTTTAGGAC
GGGACTTGGGTGACTCTAGGGCACTGGTTTTCTTTCCAGAGAGCGGAACAGGCGAGGAAAAGTAGTCCCT
TCTCGGCGATTCTGCGGAGGGATCTCCGTGGGGCGGTGAACGCCGATGATTATATAAGGACGCGCCGGGT
GTGGCACAGCTAGTTCCGTCGCAGCCGGGATTTGGGTCGCGGTTCTTGTTTGTGGATCGCTGTGATCGTC
ACTTGGTGAGTAGCGGGCTGCTGGGCTGGCCGGGGCTTTCGTGGCCGCCGGGCCGCTCGGTGGGACGGAA
GCGTGTGGAGAGACCGCCAAGGGCTGTAGTCTGGGTCCGCGAGCAAGGTTGCCCTGAACTGGGGGTTGGG
GGGAGCGCAGCAAAATGGCGGCTGTTCCCGAGTCTTGAATGGAAGACGCTTGTGAGGCGGGCTGTGAGGT
CGTTGAAACAAGGTGGGGGGCATGGTGGGCGGCAAGAACCCAAGGTCTTGAGGCCTTCGCTAATGCGGGA
AAGCTCTTATTCGGGTGAGATGGGCTGGGGCACCATCTGGGGACCCTGACGTGAAGTTTGTCACTGACTG
GAGAACTCGGTTTGTCGTCTGTTGCGGGGGCGGCAGTTATGGCGGTGCCGTTGGGCAGTGCACCCGTACC
TTTGGGAGCGCGCGCCCTCGTCGTGTCGTGACGTCACCCGTTCTGTTGGCTTATAATGCAGGGTGGGGCC
ACCTGCCGGTAGGTGTGCGGTAGGCTTTTCTCCGTCGCAGGACGCAGGGTTCGGGCCTAGGGTAGGCTCT
CCTGAATCGACAGGCGCCGGACCTCTGGTGAGGGGAGGGATAAGTGAGGCGTCAGTTTCTTTGGTCGGTT
TTATGTACCTATCTTCTTAAGTAGCTGAAGCTCCGGTTTTGAACTATGCGCTCGGGGTTGGCGAGTGTGT
TTTGTGAAGTTTTTTAGGCACCTTTTGAAATGTAATCATTTGGGTCAATATGTAATTTTCAGTGTTAGAC
TAGTAAATTGTCCGCTAAATTCTGGCCGTTTTTGGCTTTTTTGTTAGACGAAGCTTGGTACCGAGCTCGG
ATCTCCACCCCGTACCGGTCCTGCAGGATTTAAATGGCGCGCCGCTAGCGCTACCGGACTCAGATCTCGA
GCTCAAGCTTCGAATTCTGCAGTCGAATTCACCATGTCTAGACTGGACAAGAGCAAAGTCATAAACGGAG
CTCTGGAATTACTCAATGGTGTCGGTATCGAAGGCCTGACGACAAGGAAACTCGCTCAAAAGCTGGGAGT
TGAGCAGCCTACCCTGTACTGGCACGTGAAGAACAAGCGGGCCCTGCTCGATGCCCTGCCAATCGAGATG
CTGGACAGGCATCATACCCACTTCTGCCCCCTGGAAGGCGAGTCATGGCAAGACTTTCTGCGGAACAACG
CCAAGTCATACCGCTGTGCTCTCCTCTCACATCGCGACGGGGCTAAAGTGCATCTCGGCACCCGCCCAAC
AGAGAAACAGTACGAAACCCTGGAAAATCAGCTCGCGTTCCTGTGTCAGCAAGGCTTCTCCCTGGAGAAC
GCACTGTACGCTCTGTCCGCCGTGGGCCACTTTACACTGGGCTGCGTATTGGAGGAACAGGAGCATCAAG
TAGCAAAAGAGGAAAGAGAGACACCTACCACCGATTCTATGCCCCCACTTCTGAGACAAGCAATTGAGCT
GTTCGACCGGCAGGGAGCCGAACCTGCCTTCCTTTTCGGCCTGGAACTAATCATATGTGGCCTGGAGAAA
CAGCTAAAGTGCGAAAGCGGCGGGCCGACCGACGCCCTTGACGATTTTGACTTAGACATGCTCCCAGCCG
ATGCCCTTGACGACTTTGACCTTGATATGCTGCCTGCTGACGCTCTTGACGATTTTGACCTTGACATGCT
CCCCGGGTAACTAAGTAAGGATCCGCGGCCGCACTAGAGGAATTCCGCCCCTCTCCCCCCCCCCCCCCTA
ACGTTACTGGCCGAAGCCGCTTGGAATAAGGCCGGTGTGCGTTTGTCTATATGTTATTTTCCACCATATT
GCCGTCTTTTGGCAATGTGAGGGCCCGGAAACCTGGCCCTGTCTTCTTGACGAGCATTCCTAGGGGTCTT
TCCCCTCTCGCCAAAGGAATGCAAGGTCTGTTGAATGTCGTGAAGGAAGCAGTTCCTCTGGAAGCTTCTT
GAAGACAAACAACGTCTGTAGCGACCCTTTGCAGGCAGCGGAACCCCCCACCTGGCGACAGGTGCCTCTG
CGGCCAAAAGCCACGTGTATAAGATACACCTGCAAAGGCGGCACAACCCCAGTGCCACGTTGTGAGTTGG
ATAGTTGTGGAAAGAGTCAAATGGCTCTCCTCAAGCGTATTCAACAAGGGGCTGAAGGATGCCCAGAAGG
TACCCCATTGTATGGGATCTGATCTGGGGCCTCGGTGCACATGCTTTACATGTGTTTAGTCGAGGTTAAA
AAAACGTCTAGGCCCCCCGAACCACGGGGACGTGGTTTTCCTTTGAAAAACACGATGATAAGCTTACCGG
TACGCGTGATAGCTTGCCACAACCCGTACCAAAGATGGATAGATCCGGAAAGCCTGAACTCACCGCGACG
TCTGTCGAGAAGTTTCTGATCGAAAAGTTCGACAGCGTCTCCGACCTGATGCAGCTCTCGGAGGGCGAAG
AATCTCGTGCTTTCAGCTTCGATGTAGGAGGGCGTGGATATGTCCTGCGGGTAAATAGCTGCGCCGATGG
TTTCTACAAAGATCGTTATGTTTATCGGCACTTTGCATCGGCCGCGCTCCCGATTCCGGAAGTGCTTGAC
ATTGGGGAATTCAGCGAGAGCCTGACCTATTGCATCTCCCGCCGTGCACAGGGTGTCACGTTGCAAGACC
TGCCTGAAACCGAACTGCCCGCTGTTCTGCAGCCGGTCGCGGAGGCCATGGATGCGATCGCTGCGGCCGA
TCTTAGCCAGACGAGCGGGTTCGGCCCATTCGGACCGCAAGGAATCGGTCAATACACTACATGGCGTGAT
TTCATATGCGCGATTGCTGATCCCCATGTGTATCACTGGCAAACTGTGATGGACGACACCGTCAGTGCGT
CCGTCGCGCAGGCTCTCGATGAGCTGATGCTTTGGGCCGAGGACTGCCCCGAAGTCCGGCACCTCGTGCA
CGCGGATTTCGGCTCCAACAATGTCCTGACGGACAATGGCCGCATAACAGCGGTCATTGACTGGAGCGAG
GCGATGTTCGGGGATTCCCAATACGAGGTCGCCAACATCTTCTTCTGGAGGCCGTGGTTGGCTTGTATGG
AGCAGCAGACGCGCTACTTCGAGCGGAGGCATCCGGAGCTTGCAGGATCGCCGCGGCTCCGGGCGTATAT
GCTCCGCATTGGTCTTGACCAACTCTATCAGAGCTTGGTTGACGGCAATTTCGATGATGCAGCTTGGGCG
CAGGGTCGATGCGACGCAATCGTCCGATCCGGAGCCGGGACTGTCGGGCGTACACAAATCGCCCGCAGAA
GCGCGGCCGTCTGGACCGATGGCTGTGTAGAAGTACTCGCCGATAGTGGAAACCGACGCCCCAGCACTCG
TCCGAGGGCAAAGGAATAGAGTAGATGCCGACCGAACAAGAGCTGATTTCGAGAACGCCTCAGCCAGCAA
CTCGCGCGAGCCTAGCAAGGCAAATGCGAGAGAACGGCCTTACGCTTGGTGGCACAGTTCTCGTCCACAG
TTCGCTAAGCTCGCTCGGCTGGGTCGCGGGAGGGCCGGTCGCAGTGATTCAGGCCCTTCTGGATTGTGTT
GGTCCCCAGGGCACGATTGTCATGCCCACGCACTCGGGTGATCTGACTGATCCCGCAGATTGGAGATCGC
CGCCCGTGCCTGCCGATTGGGTGCAGATCTCTAGATCTGTACAAGTAAAGCGGCCGCGACTCTAGATCAT
AATCAGCCATACCACATTTGTAGAGGTTTTACTTGCTTTAAAAAACCTCCCACACCTCCCCCTGAACCTG
AAACATAAAATGAATGCAATTGTTGTTGTTTAGTCCCTCCCAATTCGATATCAAGCTTATCGATAATCAA
CCTCTGGATTACAAAATTTGTGAAAGATTGACTGGTATTCTTAACTATGTTGCTCCTTTTACGCTATGTG
GATACGCTGCTTTAATGCCTTTGTATCATGCTATTGCTTCCCGTATGGCTTTCATTTTCTCCTCCTTGTA
TAAATCCTGGTTGCTGTCTCTTTATGAGGAGTTGTGGCCCGTTGTCAGGCAACGTGGCGTGGTGTGCACT
GTGTTTGCTGACGCAACCCCCACTGGTTGGGGCATTGCCACCACCTGTCAGCTCCTTTCCGGGACTTTCG
CTTTCCCCCTCCCTATTGCCACGGCGGAACTCATCGCCGCCTGCCTTGCCCGCTGCTGGACAGGGGCTCG
GCTGTTGGGCACTGACAATTCCGTGGTGTTGTCGGGGAAATCATCGTCCTTTCCTTGGCTGCTCGCCTGT
GTTGCCACCTGGATTCTGCGCGGGACGTCCTTCTGCTACGTCCCTTCGGCCCTCAATCCAGCGGACCTTC
CTTCCCGCGGCCTGCTGCCGGCTCTGCGGCCTCTTCCGCGTCTTCGCCTTCGCCCTCAGACGAGTCGGAT
CTCCCTTTGGGCCGCCTCCCCGCATCGATACCGTCGACCTCGATCGAGACCTAGAAAAACATGGAGCAAT
CACAAGTAGCAATACAGCAGCTACCAATGCTGATTGTGCCTGGCTAGAAGCACAAGAGGAGGAGGAGGTG
GGTTTTCCAGTCACACCTCAGGTACCTTTAAGACCAATGACTTACAAGGCAGCTGTAGATCTTAGCCACT
TTTTAAAAGAAAAGGGGGGACTGGAAGGGCTAATTCACTCCCAACGAAGACAAGATATCCTTGATCTGTG
GATCTACCACACACAAGGCTACTTCCCTGATTGGCAGAACTACACACCAGGGCCAGGGATCAGATATCCA
CTGACCTTTGGATGGTGCTACAAGCTAGTACCAGTTGAGCAAGAGAAGGTAGAAGAAGCCAATGAAGGAG
AGAACACCCGCTTGTTACACCCTGTGAGCCTGCATGGGATGGATGACCCGGAGAGAGAAGTATTAGAGTG
GAGGTTTGACAGCCGCCTAGCATTTCATCACATGGCCCGAGAGCTGCATCCGGACTGTACTGGGTCTCTC
TGGTTAGACCAGATCTGAGCCTGGGAGCTCTCTGGCTAACTAGGGAACCCACTGCTTAAGCCTCAATAAA
GCTTGCCTTGAGTGCTTCAAGTAGTGTGTGCCCGTCTGTTGTGTGACTCTGGTAACTAGAGATCCCTCAG
ACCCTTTTAGTCAGTGTGGAAAATCTCTAGCAGGGCCCGTTTAAACCCGCTGATCAGCCTCGACTGTGCC
TTCTAGTTGCCAGCCATCTGTTGTTTGCCCCTCCCCCGTGCCTTCCTTGACCCTGGAAGGTGCCACTCCC
ACTGTCCTTTCCTAATAAAATGAGGAAATTGCATCGCATTGTCTGAGTAGGTGTCATTCTATTCTGGGGG
GTGGGGTGGGGCAGGACAGCAAGGGGGAGGATTGGGAAGACAATAGCAGGCATGCTGGGGATGCGGTGGG
CTCTATGGCTTCTGAGGCGGAAAGAACCAGCTGGGGCTCTAGGGGGTATCCCC
[124 nt withheld, positions 10204-10327]
C
[91 nt withheld, positions 10329-10419]
A
[49 nt withheld, positions 10421-10469]
CCTTTGACGTTGGAGTCCACGTTCTTT
[37 nt withheld, positions 10497-10533]
ACCCTATCTCGGTCTATTCTTTTGATTTATAAGGGATTTTGCCGATTTCGGCCTATTGGTTAAAAAATGA
GCTGATTTAACAAAAATTTAACGCGAATTAATTCTGTGGAATGTGTGTCAGTTAGGGTGTGGAAAGTCCC
CAGGCTCCCCAGCAGGCAGAAGTATGCAAAGCATGCATCTCAATTAGTCAGCAACCAGGTGTGGAAAGTC
CCCAGGCTCCCCAGCAGGCAGAAGTATGCAAAGCATGCATCTCAATTAGTCAGCAACCATAGTCCCGCCC
CTAACTCCGCCCATCCCGCCCCTAACTCCGCCCAGTTCCGCCCATTCTCCGCCCCATGGCTGACTAATTT
TTTTTATTTATGCAGAGGCCGAGGCCGCCTCTGCCTCTGAGCTATTCCAGAAGTAGTGAGGAGGCTTTTT
TGGAGGCCTAGGCTTTTGCAAAAAGCTCCCGGGAGCTTGTATATCCATTTTCGGATCTGATCAGCACGTG
TTGACAATTAATCATCGGCATAGTATATCGGCATAGTATAATACGACAAGGTGAGGAACTAAACCATGGC
CAAGTTGACCAGTGCCGTTCCGGTGCTCACCGCGCGCGACGTCGCCGGAGCGGTCGAGTTCTGGACCGAC
CGGCTCGGGTTCTCCCGGGACTTCGTGGAGGACGACTTCGCCGGTGTGGTCCGGGACGACGTGACCCTGT
TCATCAGCGCGGTCCAGGACCAGGTGGTGCCGGACAACACCCTGGCCTGGGTGTGGGTGCGCGGCCTGGA
CGAGCTGTACGCCGAGTGGTCGGAGGTCGTGTCCACGAACTTCCGGGACGCCTCCGGGCCGGCCATGACC
GAGATCGGCGAGCAGCCGTGGGGGCGGGAGTTCGCCCTGCGCGACCCGGCCGGCAACTGCGTGCACTTCG
TGGCCGAGGAGCAGGACTGACACGTGCTACGAGATTTCGATTCCACCGCCGCCTTCTATGAAAGGTTGGG
CTTCGGAATCGTTTTCCGGGACGCCGGCTGGATGATCCTCCAGCGCGGGGATCTCATGCTGGAGTTCTTC
GCCCACCCCAACTTGTTTATTGCAGCTTATAATGGTTACAAATAAAGCAATAGCATCACAAATTTCACAA
ATAAAGCATTTTTTTCACTGCATTCTAGTTGTGGTTTGTCCAAACTCATCAATGTATCTTATCATGTCTG
TATACCGTCGACCTCTAGCTAGAGCTTGGCGTAATCATGGTCATAGCTGTTTCCTGTGTGAAATTGTTAT
CCGCTCACAATTCCACACAACATACGAGCCGGAAGCATAAAGTGTAAAGCCTGGGGTGCCTAATGAGTGA
GCTAACTCACATTAATTGCGTTGCGCTCACTGCCCGCTTTCCAGTCGGGAAACCTGTCGTGCCAGCTGCA
TTAATGAATCGGCCAACGCGCGGGGAGAGGCGGTTTGCGTATTGGGCGCTCTTCCGCTTCCTCGCTCACT
GACTCGCTGCGCTCGGTCGTTCGGCTGCGGCGAGCGGTATCAGCTCACTCAAAGGCGGTAATACGGTTAT
CCACAGAATCAGGGGATAACGCAGGAAAGAACATGTGAGCAAAAGGCCAGCAAAAGGCCAGGAACCGTAA
AAAGGCCGCGTTGCTGGCGTTTTTCCATAGGCTCCGCCCCCCTGACGAGCATCACAAAAATCGACGCTCA
AGTCAGAGGTGGCGAAACCCGACAGGACTATAAAGATACCAGGCGTTTCCCCCTGGAAGCTCCCTCGTGC
GCTCTCCTGTTCCGACCCTGCCGCTTACCGGATACCTGTCCGCCTTTCTCCCTTCGGGAAGCGTGGCGCT
TTCTCATAGCTCACGCTGTAGGTATCTCAGTTCGGTGTAGGTCGTTCGCTCCAAGCTGGGCTGTGTGCAC
GAACCCCCCGTTCAGCCCGACCGCTGCGCCTTATCCGGTAACTATCGTCTTGAGTCCAACCCGGTAAGAC
ACGACTTATCGCCACTGGCAGCAGCCACTGGTAACAGGATTAGCAGAGCGAGGTATGTAGGCGGTGCTAC
AGAGTTCTTGAAGTGGTGGCCTAACTACGGCTACACTAGAAGAACAGTATTTGGTATCTGCGCTCTGCTG
AAGCCAGTTACCTTCGGAAAAAGAGTTGGTAGCTCTTGATCCGGCAAACAAACCACCGCTGGTAGCGGTG
GTTTTTTTGTTTGCAAGCAGCAGATTACGCGCAGAAAAAAAGGATCTCAAGAAGATCCTTTGATCTTTTC
TACGGGGTCTGACGCTCAGTGGAACGAAAACTCACGTTAAGGGATTTTGGTCATGAGATTATCAAAAAGG
ATCTTCACCTAGATCCTTTTAAATTAAAAATGAAGTTTTAAATCAATCTAAAGTATATATGAGTAAACTT
GGTCTGACAGTTACCAATGCTTAATCAGTGAGGCACCTATCTCAGCGATCTGTCTATTTCGTTCATCCAT
AGTTGCCTGACTCCCCGTCGTGTAGATAACTACGATACGGGAGGGCTTACCATCTGGCCCCAGTGCTGCA
ATGATACCGCGAGACCCACGCTCACCGGCTCCAGATTTATCAGCAATAAACCAGCCAGCCGGAAGGGCCG
AGCGCAGAAGTGGTCCTGCAACTTTATCCGCCTCCATCCAGTCTATTAATTGTTGCCGGGAAGCTAGAGT
AAGTAGTTCGCCAGTTAATAGTTTGCGCAACGTTGTTGCCATTGCTACAGGCATCGTGGTGTCACGCTCG
TCGTTTGGTATGGCTTCATTCAGCTCCGGTTCCCAACGATCAAGGCGAGTTACATGATCCCCCATGTTGT
GCAAAAAAGCGGTTAGCTCCTTCGGTCCTCCGATCGTTGTCAGAAGTAAGTTGGCCGCAGTGTTATCACT
CATGGTTATGGCAGCACTGCATAATTCTCTTACTGTCATGCCATCCGTAAGATGCTTTTCTGTGACTGGT
GAGTACTCAACCAAGTCATTCTGAGAATAGTGTATGCGGCGACCGAGTTGCTCTTGCCCGGCGTCAATAC
GGGATAATACCGCGCCACATAGCAGAACTTTAAAAGTGCTCATCATTGGAAAACGTTCTTCGGGGCGAAA
ACTCTCAAGGATCTTACCGCTGTTGAGATCCAGTTCGATGTAACCCACTCGTGCACCCAACTGATCTTCA
GCATCTTTTACTTTCACCAGCGTTTCTGGGTGAGCAAAAACAGGAAGGCAAAATGCCGCAAAAAAGGGAA
TAAGGGCGACACGGAAATGTTGAATACTCATACTCTTCCTTTTTCAATATTATTGAAGCATTTATCAGGG
TTATTGTCTCATGAGCGGATACATATTTGAATGTATTTAGAAAAATAAACAAATAGGGGTTCCGCGCACA
TTTCCCCGAAAAGTGCCACCTGAC
