>Addgene plasmid #25737 | pSLIK-Hygro | addgene partial sequence | sequence record 72144 | WPRE-R 5'-CATAGCGTAAAAGGAGCAACA-3'
TTTCCAATTTTGTAATCCAGAGGTTGATTATCGATAAGCTTGATATCGAATTGGGAGGGACTAAACAACA
ACAATTGCATTCATTTTATGTTTCAGGTTCAGGGGGAGGTGTGGGAGGTTTTTTAAAGCAAGTAAAACCT
CTACAAATGTGGTATGGCTGATTATGATCTAGAGTCGCGGCCGCTTTACTTGTACAGATCTAGAGATCTG
CACCCAATCGGCAGGCACGGGCGGCGATCTCCAATCTGCGGGATCAGTCAGATCACCCGAGTGCGTGGGC
ATGACAATCGTGCCCTGGGGACCAACACAATCCAGAAGGGCCTGAATCACTGCGACCGGCCCTCCCGCGA
CCCAGCCGAGCGAGCTTAGCGAACTGTGGACGAGAACTGTGCCACCAAGCGTAAGGCCGTTCTCTCGCAT
TTGCCTTGCTAGGCTCGCGCGAGTTGCTGGCTGAGGCGTTCTCGAAATCAGCTCTTGTTCGGTCGGCATC
TACTCTATTCCTTTGCCCTCGGACGAGTGCTGGGGCGTCGGTTTCCACTATCGGCGAGTACTTCTACACA
GCCATCGGTCCAGACGGCCGCGCTTCTGCGGGCGATTTGTGTACGCCCGACAGTCCCGGCTCCGGATCGG
ACGATTGCGTCGCATCGACCCTGCGCCCAAGCTGCATCATCGAAATTGCCGTCAACCAAGCTCTGATAGA
GTTGGTCAAGACCAATGCGGAGCATATACGCCCGGAGCCGCGGCGATCCTGCAAGCTCCGGATGCCTCCG
CTCGAAGTAGCGCGTCTGCTGCTCCATACAAGCCAACCACGGCCTCCAGAAGAAGATGTTGGCGACCTCG
TATTGGGAATCCCCGAACATCGCCTCGCTCCAGTCAATGACCGCTGTTATGCGGCCATTGTCCGTCAGGA
C
